Addgene plasmid #175559: pBI101.1/ProGOXL3:GUS
Purpose: Binary vector for Agrobacterium-mediated plant transformation - Promoter:GUS reporter for expression analysis of GOXL genes
Depositing lab: George Haughn. Depositing organization: University of British Columbia. Publication: Expression Patterns and Functional Characterisation of Arabidopsis GALACTOSE OXIDASE-LIKE (GOXL) Genes Suggest Specialised Roles for Galactose Oxidases in Plants. Sola K, Dean GH, Li Y, Lohmann J, Movahedan M, Gilchrist EJ, Adams KL, Haughn GW. Plant Cell Physiol. 2021 May 27. pii: 6286013. doi: 10.1093/pcp/pcab073. PubMed 34042158.
Backbone
  Vector backbone: pBI101.1
  Vector type: Plant Expression
  Selectable markers: Kanamycin in plants
Growth in bacteria
  Bacterial resistance: Kanamycin, 50 μg/mL
  Growth temperature: 37°C
  Growth strain: DH5alpha
  Copy number: Low Copy
Gene/Insert
  Gene/Insert name: ProGOXL3
  Species: A. thaliana (mustard weed)
  Promoter: GOXL3
  Tag / fusion protein: GUS (C terminal on backbone)
  Cloning method: Restriction Enzyme; 5′ cloning site Unknown (unknown if destroyed); 3′ cloning site Unknown (unknown if destroyed)
  Sequencing primers: 5′ M13F; 3′ M13R
Terms and licenses: Academic/Nonprofit Terms; Industry Terms
Depositor comments: Please note: The plasmid contains a C to G nucleotide mutation and a C nucleotide insertion in the ProGOXL3 sequence that may reflect differences between the published Col-0 sequence and the Col-2 genomic DNA from which ProGOXL3 originated.
How to cite: pBI101.1/ProGOXL3:GUS was a gift from George Haughn (Addgene plasmid # 175559 ; http://n2t.net/addgene:175559 ; RRID:Addgene_175559)
