[The description below was written by a language model from this plasmid's Addgene catalogue record and pLannotate feature annotations shown in this document.]
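Description:
pBI101.1/ProGOXL3:GUS is a binary vector for Agrobacterium-mediated plant transformation, built on the pBI101.1 backbone and carrying a promoter:reporter fusion for studying expression of the Arabidopsis thaliana GALACTOSE OXIDASE-LIKE gene GOXL3. The sequenced plasmid is about 17.9 kb and is maintained at low copy. Outside the T-DNA, the backbone has the broad-host-range IncP replication system (oriV with the trans-acting trfA replication protein), which allows propagation in both E. coli and Agrobacterium. It also has oriT and traJ for conjugal mobilisation, and an aphA-3 kanamycin resistance gene for bacterial selection. Remnants typical of this vector lineage are also annotated, including an IS1 element, tetR and a partial tetA, and a fragment of a ColE1-type origin.

The T-DNA is bounded by nopaline-type right and left border repeats. Next to the right border is the plant selection cassette, a NOS promoter driving nptII (NeoR/KanR) with a NOS terminator, which gives kanamycin resistance in transformed plants. Downstream, beyond lac promoter and polylinker remnants, an unannotated stretch of roughly 4 kb lies just upstream of the E. coli uidA (GUS, β-glucuronidase) coding sequence. This stretch presumably corresponds to the inserted GOXL3 promoter region, although the feature table does not label it and the cloning sites are not recorded. A second NOS terminator follows uidA. GUS expression in transgenic plants therefore reports GOXL3 promoter activity, so histochemical staining can show where and when the gene is expressed. The depositor notes a C-to-G substitution and a single C insertion in the promoter relative to the published Col-0 sequence, possibly because the source genomic DNA was Col-2.
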