Features (pLannotate 1.2.2; 30 found; start..end, strand, type, name):
      1..25      -  misc_feature   RB T-DNA repeat: right border repeat from nopaline C58 T-DNA
    181..364     +  promoter       NOS promoter: nopaline synthase promoter NOS promoter
    385..1179    +  CDS            NeoR/KanR: aminoglycoside phosphotransferase from Tn5; aph(3')-II (or nptII); confers resistance to neomycin, kanamycin, and G418 (Geneticin®)
   1200..1349    +  CDS            ble (fragment): BLE_KLEPN - Experimental evidence at protein level: Swiss-Prot protein existence level 1. Binding protein with a strong affinity to the bleomycin family of antibiotics. Binds to CL990; an antimitotic-antibiotic compound. From Klebsiella pneumoniae.
   1356..1562    +  CDS            ocd (fragment): OCD_AGRFC - Experimental evidence at protein level: Swiss-Prot protein existence level 1. Catalyzes the conversion of L-ornithine into L-proline with release of ammonia. Is involved in the utilization of nopaline, a catabolic pathway that proceeds through L-arginine and L-ornithine to L-proline. Nopaline is a predominant opine in plant cells transformed with Ti plasmid pTiC58. From Agrobacterium fabrum (strain C58 / ATCC 33970) (Agrobacterium tumefaciens (strain C58)).
   1569..1821    +  terminator     NOS terminator: nopaline synthase terminator and poly(A) signal
   1825..2253    +  CDS            M13 gene III (fragment) (sequence partly withheld): pIII; III; minor coat protein
   2252..2342    +  CDS            lacI (fragment): lac repressor; lacI; The lac repressor binds to the lac operator to inhibit transcription in E. coli. This inhibition can be relieved by adding lactose or isopropyl-β-D-thiogalactopyranoside (IPTG).
   2355..2376    +  protein_bind   CAP binding site: CAP binding activates transcription in the presence of cAMP. E. coli catabolite activator protein
   2391..2421    +  promoter       lac promoter: promoter for the E. coli lac operon
   2425..2447    +  protein_bind   lac operator (fragment): The lac repressor binds to the lac operator to inhibit transcription in E. coli. This inhibition can be relieved by adding lactose or isopropyl-β-D-thiogalactopyranoside (IPTG). lac repressor encoded by lacI
   2482..2505    -  misc_feature   MCS (fragment): pUC18/19 multiple cloning site
   6496..8304    +  CDS            uidA: BGLR_ECOLI - Also known as gurA, gusA. Experimental evidence at protein level: Swiss-Prot protein existence level 1. From Escherichia coli (strain K12).
   8378..8630    +  terminator     NOS terminator: nopaline synthase terminator and poly(A) signal
   8635..8790    +  CDS            lacZα (fragment) (sequence partly withheld): LacZα fragment of β-galactosidase; lacZ fragment
   8788..9088    +  rep_origin     M13 ori (fragment) (sequence partly withheld): M13 bacteriophage origin of replication; arrow indicates direction of (+) strand synthesis
   9089..9219    +  CDS            lacI (fragment): lac repressor; lacI; The lac repressor binds to the lac operator to inhibit transcription in E. coli. This inhibition can be relieved by adding lactose or isopropyl-β-D-thiogalactopyranoside (IPTG).
   9273..9297    -  misc_feature   LB T-DNA repeat: left border repeat from nopaline C58 T-DNA
  10806..10869   -  CDS            TetR (fragment): tetracycline resistance regulatory protein; tetR
  10893..12041   -  CDS            trfA: trans-acting replication protein that binds to and activates oriV
  12340..13134   -  CDS            KanR: aminoglycoside phosphotransferase; aphA-3; confers resistance to kanamycin
  13326..14093   +  mobile_element IS1: prokaryotic transposable element IS1
  14102..14251   -  CDS            satA (fragment): STA_BACSU - Also known as yyaR. Experimental evidence at protein level: Swiss-Prot protein existence level 1. Involved in resistance to streptothricin, a broad-spectrum antibiotic produced by streptomycetes. Detoxifies streptothricin via acetylation of the beta amino group of the first beta-lysyl moiety of streptothricin. From Bacillus subtilis (strain 168).
  14447..14722   -  CDS            klaC (fragment): KLAC_ECOLX - Also known as telB. Protein predicted: Swiss-Prot protein existence level 4. Belongs to the kla operon, which is associated with cryptic tellurite resistance, and IncW plasmid fertility inhibition. From Escherichia coli.
  14786..15417   -  rep_origin     oriV: incP origin of replication
  15554..15925   -  CDS            traJ: oriT-recognizing protein; traJ
  15958..16067   -  oriT           oriT: incP origin of transfer
  16199..16389   +  rep_origin     ori (fragment): high-copy-number ColE1/pMB1/pBR322/pUC origin of replication
  16748..17398   -  CDS            TetR: tetracycline resistance regulatory protein; tetR
  17504..17753   +  CDS            TcR (fragment): tetracycline efflux protein; tetA; confers resistance to tetracycline
>Addgene plasmid #175559 | pBI101.1/ProGOXL3:GUS | addgene full sequence | sequence record 345744 | Addgene NGS Result
GTTTACCCGCCAATATATCCTGTCAAACACTGATAGTTTAAACTGAAGGCGGGAAACGACAATCTGATCA
TGAGCGGAGAATTAAGGGAGTCACGTTATGACCCCCGCCGATGACGCGGGACAAGCCGTTTTACGTTTGG
AACTGACAGAACCGCAACGTTGAAGGAGCCACTCAGCCGCGGGTTTCTGGAGTTTAATGAGCTAAGCACA
TACGTCAGAAACCATTATTGCGCGTTCAAAAGTCGCCTAAGGTCACTATCAGCTAGCAAATATTTCTTGT
CAAAAATGCTCCACTGACGTTCCATAAATTCCCCTCGGTATCCAATTAGAGTCTCATATTCACTCTCAAT
CCAAATAATCTGCACCGGATCTGGATCGTTTCGCATGATTGAACAAGATGGATTGCACGCAGGTTCTCCG
GCCGCTTGGGTGGAGAGGCTATTCGGCTATGACTGGGCACAACAGACAATCGGCTGCTCTGATGCCGCCG
TGTTCCGGCTGTCAGCGCAGGGGCGCCCGGTTCTTTTTGTCAAGACCGACCTGTCCGGTGCCCTGAATGA
ACTGCAGGACGAGGCAGCGCGGCTATCGTGGCTGGCCACGACGGGCGTTCCTTGCGCAGCTGTGCTCGAC
GTTGTCACTGAAGCGGGAAGGGACTGGCTGCTATTGGGCGAAGTGCCGGGGCAGGATCTCCTGTCATCTC
ACCTTGCTCCTGCCGAGAAAGTATCCATCATGGCTGATGCAATGCGGCGGCTGCATACGCTTGATCCGGC
TACCTGCCCATTCGACCACCAAGCGAAACATCGCATCGAGCGAGCACGTACTCGGATGGAAGCCGGTCTT
GTCGATCAGGATGATCTGGACGAAGAGCATCAGGGGCTCGCGCCAGCCGAACTGTTCGCCAGGCTCAAGG
CGCGCATGCCCGACGGCGATGATCTCGTCGTGACCCATGGCGATGCCTGCTTGCCGAATATCATGGTGGA
AAATGGCCGCTTTTCTGGATTCATCGACTGTGGCCGGCTGGGTGTGGCGGACCGCTATCAGGACATAGCG
TTGGCTACCCGTGATATTGCTGAAGAGCTTGGCGGCGAATGGGCTGACCGCTTCCTCGTGCTTTACGGTA
TCGCCGCTCCCGATTCGCAGCGCATCGCCTTCTATCGCCTTCTTGACGAGTTCTTCTGAGCGGGACTCTG
GGGTTCGAAATGACCGACCAAGCGACGCCCAACCTGCCATCACGAGATTTCGATTCCACCGCCGCCTTCT
ATGAAAGGTTGGGCTTCGGAATCGTTTTCCGGGACGCCGGCTGGATGATCCTCCAGCGCGGGGATCTCAT
GCTGGAGTTCTTCGCCCACGGGATCTCTGCGGAACAGGCGGTCGAAGGTGCCGATATCATTACGACAGCA
ACGGCCGACAAGCACAACGCCACGATCCTGAGCGACAATATGATCGGGCCCGGCGTCCACATCAACGGCG
TCGGCGGCGACTGCCCAGGCAAGACCGAGATGCACCGCGATATCTTGCTGCGTTCGGATATTTTCGTGGA
GTTCCCGCCACAGACCCGGATGATCCCCGATCGTTCAAACATTTGGCAATAAAGTTTCTTAAGATTGAAT
CCTGTTGCCGGTCTTGCGATGATTATCATATAATTTCTGTTGAATTACGTTAAGCATGTAATAATTAACA
TGTAATGCATGACGTTATTTATGAGATGGGTTTTTATGATTAGAGTCCCGCAATTATACATTTAATACGC
GATAGAAAACAAAATATAGCGCGCAAACTAGGATAAATTATCGCGCGCGGTGTCATCTATGTTACTAGAT
CGGGCCTCCTGTC
[68 nt withheld, positions 1834-1901]
CTCTGAGGGA
[161 nt withheld, positions 1912-2072]
T
[41 nt withheld, positions 2074-2114]
T
[62 nt withheld, positions 2116-2177]
A
[35 nt withheld, positions 2179-2213]
CCTCCCTCAATCGGTTGAATGTCGCCCTTTTGTCTTTGGCCCAATACGCAAACCGCCTCTCCCCGCGCGT
TGGCCGATTCATTAATGCAGCTGGCACGACAGGTTTCCCGACTGGAAAGCGGGCAGTGAGCGCAACGCAA
TTAATGTGAGTTAGCTCACTCATTAGGCACCCCAGGCTTTACACTTTATGCTTCCGGCTCGTATGTTGTG
TGGAATTGTGAGCGGATAACAATTTCACACAGGAAACAGCTATGACCATGATTACGCCAAGCTTGCATGC
CTGCAGGTCGACGAGTAAAACAATAATAACGGCGGTTAAAAATAGTTTTTTTAAAAAAATGCTCAAACGT
GTGGGTGGGTTCTCTCAGTTTTGGTGATGCTAGATTACTTTATTGGGCTTAGAGGAAAGGCCCAAACATC
AGAAGATAAAACCCAAGTTTGTGGTTTGCTAGCTTATAGGTTCATCTTGGTTATGTCGCTTATTAACCAC
TAGTTTTGGTGTGATGTATTTAGGAATTATTATGCAGCGTGATAGAATGTTTATGTTTCTGTTGAGGAAA
GAATATGATGGTAAATATTACTGCGAAAATAAGATTGACGTTGACAACCTGAAACAATGAATTAAAAAAT
TATAAGAATGTTAACGTACGGTTGATGCAATGAGTGTAAGCTTGTAAAGAGTTGATGCAATGAATTTTAA
CGGTCAATCATCAGATTCATAATATCGATGTTCATGTTACGTCCATAAAAAACTGAGGTATGGGCAAATA
ATAATAAGAAAATTATAAAGCAAAGAAATGAGAGTGAAACATATCCTGTGTGTTCATAGTTTCATGAATG
AATTATGTAATTGTCAACGGTGGATCAATCATTGAATTTGGTGGATATCTATATTTGTACACATGTATAA
ACGAATGCATTCCCTCAAAGATATTATTTGGACAGATTGACAACACACATAGCTAGATTATCTATATAAA
TCATACGATAACAGAATAAAAATGTAATTGAGAATAGAGTAAATCAAATCTGCATCATATATATACAGCT
CATATGAATTAGAGAATAAACAATAGAAAACAAACATCTTGGTCGCTTTTGTTTTATATACGTTTCGATG
TATTATGTATATGTACACATGCAAACATAAACTGTCCAGTGCAGAGATTCTTATTTCTTTACAGTTTGTA
ATATGAGGAAAAAAAAAACATATATATACTTAATTAGAGCAGCTTTTGGACATGGTTTTAGATTTATATG
CAAATGGTCAAATGTATTAAAACAATTAATTATATTTTTCGACGAAATAATTGATTTATTCTGGGATATA
TTTTGGCGATCTTGATCATTATAAAACTTTTCTTTGTTGCTTAGAATATTTATCTGGAAGGACAGTTGGA
CCAACGAGACAGAATAAAAATCTTCTTTCTACATCAAATTTATTTATAAACACGGGTTTATAGTTTGAAA
AAGTACACTTTTAAACACGCCCAACGCATTTGTTTGTCATATTTGTTATTCGTGTCATGTATAGAACTTG
TATAAACCTTGTATTTACGATTCACTGGATTTTTGTGGTGACGGTGGAGTACTTAAAAAGTAAATATCAA
AAGAAATTACACGTATGAGATAATCAGAACATTGACTTGCTTAATTACAATTATGGTTATCAATTTATCA
TTATAATGTTTGATGTTGACAAAGCATCATTTCACGAACAAAATGACTAAACAATCAGCAGAATTATTCA
ACCGCTCGCGTATAATGTTAATATTCAATCATAGAAATTGTTCCTTCGACGACAATTAACATTTAATATT
AGTACATTTCAGGTCGGTTCCACGTCTTCATAATGCTAATTAATCCTAACCGAGAAAAGTTCTCAGTATT
GACCGTAGTTATTTAACTTGAGATATATCACTGTTTACTAAGCTTAAGTTTTAATTATTTGCATAATCAA
TTCATATACAGGATTTAAAATTAAGGGTTTATTAGAAAAGTAGACACTTTTTCAAACATAATTTACAAAC
TAGGTAGTTTTTTTTTAAATTAGAGAAATAAACACTTTTTTTACTTTTTGTGAGATAGAGGATTTGTGTA
ATAAACTACAAGACAAAATATATATCAAATACTAAAATGCCCTTTATATTAAGAGATAAGAGAAAAAATA
TATGGGACCACTTTTCTTTAAAACATTTCCTCTTTATTTTTATTTTTATTTTATTTTTTTTAAATATACT
TTTAAAAATAACTTTTTTTTTTAATATTATAATGACTTTTATATTTATATATCATCAATCTCATGTATTC
GTACACCAGTATTTTAAACATAGTTTTGTACACTAACATTTGTACACCAGATTATCATATACAAAAAAAT
TATTATAATATCTCATAAATCATTAAATACATCGATTTGTCTCATATTTATAAATTGAAGTAATTATTGT
TCATAAGATTAATACAAACATGATAGTAATGTAAACTATAGGTAATACTAAATATGATTGTGTACACCAT
CATGTACACCATTAAATTGAAATATGATGATACATACCATTAAATTTGAAGTAATATTTATACATTTCTA
CGTAGTGTACACTAATGTTTGTACACTTCTTTATATACCAAATTCGTACACTATTTTATAAACATCGTTT
TGGACATTATCACTTGACAAAAATTGTTCTCTCTTTATGTATGTGGTGTACAAAATAGGAAGGTGTACAA
TATTGTAGACGGCGCACGAGGCGGTGTATGGTGTGACCTATTATCTAGTCGTTTTATGTATACCTATATA
CACTATATTTTACACATCTTTGTACACCATCATATTAGGTAGTTGTACACAACTATATATTTTCGTTTGT
ACGGTGACGTACACTATCATATATGGTATATCACTTCTCACATTAATATTATACATTACTTCTTACATTA
TCGTCGTACACTACTATTTGTACACCATTTTTTACACTATCGTGTACACCGTCGGATTGAGATTAAAAAA
AAAGTGTTACGTATTTTCGAAATATAACTAAATTTAGACTTTTTAGACTCACATAAAAGTTTTAAAGATT
AATTTGATTATGTGGTAATTTTTTTATGAAAAATTACTATCAAATAAAGTAAAAATATTGAAGTAAAAAG
AAGAAAGATAAAAAGTAGGTTATGACAAGATTTTTTTCTTTATCTTGTTACATAACAAAACAATAAAAGG
TTATATAAGTTATTTACTAAAATCTCTATTAGACAAAGAATTGTATTATAGACAAAAGAGAAAAGTGTCT
ATTTCACCTATTTTTAAAAAAACTACCTAGTTTACAAATTATTTTTGAAAAAAGTGTCTAGTTTGCCACT
TATCTCTAAAACTAATCCGGTGGATAAACTAATTAAGATTAAGGTGATGTGAATATACATGAAATGACCT
TAGTAAAATATTCCTTTCGCCTTTGATATATTTGCCATGTGCGGAATCTTTATTGGCTTCATAGTTACAC
AAATGTTGCATGGAATTTAAATTAGAGAAGAAACCTTTTGATAACGTTGGGGATATCCCAATCGTGCCAA
CCCAACTATTCCAATTTTACATTTACATGTCTAAAACTAAAAGGTTCAGCAAGAAAAATTATTTTCGATG
CAAAAATAAACAGGTTTAGCTTTAAAAGTATCAAACATATAATAAAAAAGTTTATATAAAAACATACAAT
ATAGTGTGAGGCAAGCATTGTGCTTTTATTTAAGTTAATTTTCATTTTTTCTTACGTGTTTTATAGTATT
AATTACCAATGGAAGATTTGACCAAGGAAGTTAGAAAGGGGGAAATTTTACCCAGATTTTTATTGTTAGT
CAACTTGAATTAATTAACTTTCCAGTTTTGAACTATTGGAAATTATAATATCAGCTTTGACGCAGAATTA
AAGGAAATACGTGTGTGACTTATTAAAACAAAACAAAAATGGGACCATCTTTTTGGTGTTGTTGTTCATA
TTAGCTCATTTTATGTAAGTAAACTTAATGAGACTTCCATGACTATAAGTAATAAAAATAAAAATAAAAA
TTAGCATGATGATTTAGGAATAATATCTAGAGGTTATAATTAGCATACCTTTACATTAATAATTTATTTT
TTTTCCAAACCTTGTATAAATTAGAGCTCATAGACAGCTACACAAACAAGAAGAAAAATAGTATATATAA
ATAAATAAAAATCAATACGTGACATAACTCAAAATTCCAACCAACAATTTTTTTTTTTGGATCCCCGGGT
GGTCAGTCCCTTATGTTACGTCCTGTAGAAACCCCAACCCGTGAAATCAAAAAACTCGACGGCCTGTGGG
CATTCAGTCTGGATCGCGAAAACTGTGGAATTGATCAGCGTTGGTGGGAAAGCGCGTTACAAGAAAGCCG
GGCAATTGCTGTGCCAGGCAGTTTTAACGATCAGTTCGCCGATGCAGATATTCGTAATTATGCGGGCAAC
GTCTGGTATCAGCGCGAAGTCTTTATACCGAAAGGTTGGGCAGGCCAGCGTATCGTGCTGCGTTTCGATG
CGGTCACTCATTACGGCAAAGTGTGGGTCAATAATCAGGAAGTGATGGAGCATCAGGGCGGCTATACGCC
ATTTGAAGCCGATGTCACGCCGTATGTTATTGCCGGGAAAAGTGTACGTATCACCGTTTGTGTGAACAAC
GAACTGAACTGGCAGACTATCCCGCCGGGAATGGTGATTACCGACGAAAACGGCAAGAAAAAGCAGTCTT
ACTTCCATGATTTCTTTAACTATGCCGGAATCCATCGCAGCGTAATGCTCTACACCACGCCGAACACCTG
GGTGGACGATATCACCGTGGTGACGCATGTCGCGCAAGACTGTAACCACGCGTCTGTTGACTGGCAGGTG
GTGGCCAATGGTGATGTCAGCGTTGAACTGCGTGATGCGGATCAACAGGTGGTTGCAACTGGACAAGGCA
CTAGCGGGACTTTGCAAGTGGTGAATCCGCACCTCTGGCAACCGGGTGAAGGTTATCTCTATGAACTGTG
CGTCACAGCCAAAAGCCAGACAGAGTGTGATATCTACCCGCTTCGCGTCGGCATCCGGTCAGTGGCAGTG
AAGGGCGAACAGTTCCTGATTAACCACAAACCGTTCTACTTTACTGGCTTTGGTCGTCATGAAGATGCGG
ACTTGCGTGGCAAAGGATTCGATAACGTGCTGATGGTGCACGACCACGCATTAATGGACTGGATTGGGGC
CAACTCCTACCGTACCTCGCATTACCCTTACGCTGAAGAGATGCTCGACTGGGCAGATGAACATGGCATC
GTGGTGATTGATGAAACTGCTGCTGTCGGCTTTAACCTCTCTTTAGGCATTGGTTTCGAAGCGGGCAACA
AGCCGAAAGAACTGTACAGCGAAGAGGCAGTCAACGGGGAAACTCAGCAAGCGCACTTACAGGCGATTAA
AGAGCTGATAGCGCGTGACAAAAACCACCCAAGCGTGGTGATGTGGAGTATTGCCAACGAACCGGATACC
CGTCCGCAAGGTGCACGGGAATATTTCGCGCCACTGGCGGAAGCAACGCGTAAACTCGACCCGACGCGTC
CGATCACCTGCGTCAATGTAATGTTCTGCGACGCTCACACCGATACCATCAGCGATCTCTTTGATGTGCT
GTGCCTGAACCGTTATTACGGATGGTATGTCCAAAGCGGCGATTTGGAAACGGCAGAGAAGGTACTGGAA
AAAGAACTTCTGGCCTGGCAGGAGAAACTGCATCAGCCGATTATCATCACCGAATACGGCGTGGATACGT
TAGCCGGGCTGCACTCAATGTACACCGACATGTGGAGTGAAGAGTATCAGTGTGCATGGCTGGATATGTA
TCACCGCGTCTTTGATCGCGTCAGCGCCGTCGTCGGTGAACAGGTATGGAATTTCGCCGATTTTGCGACC
TCGCAAGGCATATTGCGCGTTGGCGGTAACAAGAAAGGGATCTTCACTCGCGACCGCAAACCGAAGTCGG
CGGCTTTTCTGCTGCAAAAACGCTGGACTGGCATGAACTTCGGTGAAAAACCGCAGCAGGGAGGCAAACA
ATGAATCAACAACTCTCCTGGCGCACCATCGTCGGCTACAGCCTCGGGAATTGCTACCGAGCTCGAATTT
CCCCGATCGTTCAAACATTTGGCAATAAAGTTTCTTAAGATTGAATCCTGTTGCCGGTCTTGCGATGATT
ATCATATAATTTCTGTTGAATTACGTTAAGCATGTAATAATTAACATGTAATGCATGACGTTATTTATGA
GATGGGTTTTTATGATTAGAGTCCCGCAATTATACATTTAATACGCGATAGAAAACAAAATATAGCGCGC
AAACTAGGATAAATTATCGCGCGCGGTGTCATCTATGTTACTAGATCGGGAATTCACTGGCCGTCGTTTT
ACAACGTCGTGACTGGGAAAACCCTGGCGTTACCCAACTTAATCGCCTTGCAGCACATCCCCCTTTCGCC
AGCTGGCGTAATAGCGAAGAGGCCCGCACCGATCGCCCTTCCCAACAGTTGCGCAGCCTGAATG
[44 nt withheld, positions 8788-8831]
C
[141 nt withheld, positions 8833-8973]
CCTTTGACGTTGGAGTCCACGTTCTTT
[37 nt withheld, positions 9001-9037]
ACCCTATCTCGGGCTATTCTTTTGATTTATAAGGGATTTTGCCGATTTCGGAACCACCATCAAACAGGAT
TTTCGCCTGCTGGGGCAAACCAGCGTGGACCGCTTGCTGCAACTCTCTCAGGGCCAGGCGGTGAAGGGCA
ATCAGCTGTTGCCCGTCTCACTGGTGAAAAGAAAAACCACCCCAGTACATTAAAAACGTCCGCAATGTGT
TATTAAGTTGTCTAAGCGTCAATTTGTTTACACCACAATATATCCTGCCACCAGCCAGCCAACAGCTCCC
CGACCGGCAGCTCGGCACAAAATCACCACTCGATACAGGCAGCCCATCAGTCCGGGACGGCGTCAGCGGG
AGAGCCGTTGTAAGGCGGCAGACTTTGCTCATGTTACCGATGCTATTCGGAAGAACGGCAACTAAGCTGC
CGGGTTTGAAACACGGATGATCTCGCGGAGGGTAGCATGTTGATTGTAACGATGACAGAGCGTTGCTGCC
TGTGATCAAATATCATCTCCCTCGCAGAGATCCGAATTATCAGCCTTCTTATTCATTTCTCGCTTAACCG
TGACAGGCTGTCGATCTTGAGAACTATGCCGACATAATAGGAAATCGCTGGATAAAGCCGCTGAGGAAGC
TGAGTGGCGCTATTTCTTTAGAAGTGAACGTTGACGATATCAACTCCCCTATCCATTGCTCACCGAATGG
TACAGGTCGGGGACCCGAAGTTCCGACTGTCGGCCTGATGCATCCCCGGCTGATCGACCCCAGATCTGGG
GCTGAGAAAGCCCAGTAAGGAAACAACTGTAGGTTCGAGTCGCGAGATCCCCCGGAACCAAAGGAAGTAG
GTTAAACCCGCTCCGATCAGGCCGAGCCACGCCAGGCCGAGAACATTGGTTCCTGTAGGCATCGGGATTG
GCGGATCAAACACTAAAGCTACTGGAACGAGCAGAAGTCCTCCGGCCGCCAGTTGCCAGGCGGTAAAGGT
GAGCAGAGGCACGGGAGGTTGCCACTTGCGGGTCAGCACGGTTCCGAACGCCATGGAAACCGCCCCCGCC
AGGCCCGCTGCGACGCCGACAGGATCTAGCGCTGCGTTTGGTGTCAACACCAACAGCGCCACGCCCGCAG
TTCCGCAAATAGCCCCCAGGACCGCCATCAATCGTATCGGGCTACCTAGCAGAGCGGCAGAGATGAACAC
GACCATCAGCGGCTGCACAGCGCCTACCGTCGCCGCGACCCCGCCCGGCAGGCGGTAGACCGAAATAAAC
AACAAGCTCCAGAATAGCGAAATATTAAGTGCGCCGAGGATGAAGATGCGCATCCACCAGATTCCCGTTG
GAATCTGTCGGACGATCATCACGAGCAATAAACCCGCCGGCAACGCCCGCAGCAGCATACCGGCGACCCC
TCGGCCTCGCTGTTCGGGCTCCACGAAAACGCCGGACAGATGCGCCTTGTGAGCGTCCTTGGGGCCGTCC
TCCTGTTTGAAGACCGACAGCCCAATGATCTCGCCGTCGATGTAGGCGCCGAATGCCACGGCATCTCGCA
ACCGTTCAGCGAACGCCTCCATGGGCTTTTTCTCCTCGTGCTCGTAAACGGACCCGAACATCTCTGGAGC
TTTCTTCAGGGCCGACAATCGGATCTCGCGGAAATCCTGCACGTCGGCCGCTCCAAGCCGTCGAATCTGA
GCCTTAATCACAATTGTCAATTTTAATCCTCTGTTTATCGGCAGTTCGTAGAGCGCGCCGTGCGTCCCGA
GCGATACTGAGCGAAGCAAGTGCGTCGAGCAGTGCCCGCTTGTTCCTGAAATGCCAGTAAAGCGCTGGCT
GCTGAACCCCCAGCCGGAACTGACCCCACAAGGCCCTAGCGTTTGCAATGCACCAGGTCATCATTGACCC
AGGCGTGTTCCACCAGGCCGCTGCCTCGCAACTCTTCGCAGGCTTCGCCGACCTGCTCGCGCCACTTCTT
CACGCGGGTGGAATCCGATCCGCACATGAGGCGGAAGGTTTCCAGCTTGAGCGGGTACGGCTCCCGGTGC
GAGCTGAAATAGTCGAACATCCGTCGGGCCGTCGGCGACAGCTTGCGGTACTTCTCCCATATGAATTTCG
TGTAGTGGTCGCCAGCAAACAGCACGACGATTTCCTCGTCGATCAGGACCTGGCAACGGGACGTTTTCTT
GCCACGGTCCAGGACGCGGAAGCGGTGCAGCAGCGACACCGATTCCAGGTGCCCAACGCGGTCGGACGTG
AAGCCCATCGCCGTCGCCTGTAGGCGCGACAGGCATTCCTCGGCCTTCGTGTAATACCGGCCATTGATCG
ACCAGCCCAGGTCCTGGCAAAGCTCGTAGAACGTGAAGGTGATCGGCTCGCCGATAGGGGTGCGCTTCGC
GTACTCCAACACCTGCTGCCACACCAGTTCGTCATCGTCGGCCCGCAGCTCGACGCCGGTGTAGGTGATC
TTCACGTCCTTGTTGACGTGGAAAATGACCTTGTTTTGCAGCGCCTCGCGCGGGATTTTCTTGTTGCGCG
TGGTGAACAGGGCAGAGCGGGCCGTGTCGTTTGGCATCGCTCGCATCGTGTCCGGCCACGGCGCAATATC
GAACAAGGAAAGCTGCATTTCCTTGATCTGCTGCTTCGTGTGTTTCAGCAACGCGGCCTGCTTGGCCTCG
CTGACCTGTTTTGCCAGGTCCTCGCCGGCGGTTTTTCGCTTCTTGGTCGTCATAGTTCCTCGCGTGTCGA
TGGTCATCGACTTCGCCAAACCTGCCGCCTCCTGTTCGAGACGACGCGAACGCTCCACGGCGGCCGATGG
CGCGGGCAGGGCAGGGGGAGCCAGTTGCACGCTGTCGCGCTCGATCTTGGCCGTAGCTTGCTGGACCATC
GAGCCGACGGACTGGAAGGTTTCGCGGGGCGCACGCATGACGGTGCGGCTTGCGATGGTTTCGGCATCCT
CGGCGGAAAACCCCGCGTCGATCAGTTCTTGCCTGTATGCCTTCCGGTCAAACGTCCGATTCATTCACCC
TCCTTGCGGGATTGCCCCGACTCACGCCGGGGCAATGTGCCCTTATTCCTGATTTGACCCGCCTGGTGCC
TTGGTGTCCAGATAATCCACCTTATCGGCAATGAAGTCGGTCCCGTAGACCGTCTGGCCGTCCTTCTCGT
ACTTGGTATTCCGAATCTTGCCCTGCACGAATACCAGCGACCCCTTGCCCAAATACTTGCCGTGGGCCTC
GGCCTGAGAGCCAAAACACTTGATGCGGAAGAAGTCGGTGCGCTCCTGCTTGTCGCCGGCATCGTTGCGC
CACATCTAGGTACTAAAACAATTCATCCAGTAAAATATAATATTTTATTTTCTCCCAATCAGGCTTGATC
CCCAGTAAGTCAAAAAATAGCTCGACATACTGTTCTTCCCCGATATCCTCCCTGATCGACCGGACGCAGA
AGGCAATGTCATACCACTTGTCCGCCCTGCCGCTTCTCCCAAGATCAATAAAGCCACTTACTTTGCCATC
TTTCACAAAGATGTTGCTGTCTCCCAGGTCGCCGTGGGAAAAGACAAGTTCCTCTTCGGGCTTTTCCGTC
TTTAAAAAATCATACAGCTCGCGCGGATCTTTAAATGGAGTGTCTTCTTCCCAGTTTTCGCAATCCACAT
CGGCCAGATCGTTATTCAGTAAGTAATCCAATTCGGCTAAGCGGCTGTCTAAGCTATTCGTATAGGGACA
ATCCGATATGTCGATGGAGTGAAAGAGCCTGATGCACTCCGCATACAGCTCGATAATCTTTTCAGGGCTT
TGTTCATCTTCATACTCTTCCGAGCAAAGGACGCCATCGGCCTCACTCATGAGCAGATTGCTCCAGCCAT
CATGCCGTTCAAAGTGCAGGACCTTTGGAACAGGCAGCTTTCCTTCCAGCCATAGCATCATGTCCTTTTC
CCGTTCCACATCATAGGTGGTCCCTTTATACCGGCTGTCCGTCATTTTTAAATATAGGTTTTCATTTTCT
CCCACCAGCTTATATACCTTAGCAGGAGACATTCCTTCCGTATCTTTTACGCAGCGGTATTTTTCGATCA
GTTTTTTCAATTCCGGTGATATTCTCATTTTAGCCATTTATTATTTCCTTCCTCTTTTCTACAGTATTTA
AAGATACCCCAAGAAGCTAATTATAACAAGACGAACTCCAATTCACTGTTCCTTGCATTCTAAAACCTTA
AATACCAGAAAACAGCTTTTTCAAAGTTGTTTTCAAAGTTGGCGTATAACATAGTATCGACGGAGCCGAT
TTTGAAACCACAATTATGGGTGATGCTGCCAACTTACTGATTTAGTGTATGATGGTGTTTTTGAGGTGCT
CCAGTGGCTTCTGTTTCTATCAGCTGTCCCTCCTGTTCAGCTACTGACGGGGTGGTGCGTAACGGCAAAA
GCACCGCCGGACATCAGCGCTATCTCTGCTCTCACTGCCGTAAAACATGGCAACTGCAGTTCACTTACAC
CGCTTCTCAACCCGGTACGCACCAGAAAATCATTGATATGGCCATGAATGGCGTTGGATGCCGGGCAACA
GCCCGCATTATGGGCGTTGGCCTCAACACGATTTTACGTCACTTAAAAAACTCAGGCCGCAGTCGGTAAC
CTCGCGCATACAGCCGGGCAGTGACGTCATCGTCTGCGCGGAAATGGACGAACAGTGGGGCTATGTCGGG
GCTAAATCGCGCCAGCGCTGGCTGTTTTACGCGTATGACAGTCTCCGGAAGACGGTTGTTGCGCACGTAT
TCGGTGAACGCACTATGGCGACGCTGGGGCGTCTTATGAGCCTGCTGTCACCCTTTGACGTGGTGATATG
GATGACGGATGGCTGGCCGCTGTATGAATCCCGCCTGAAGGGAAAGCTGCACGTAATCAGCAAGCGATAT
ACGCAGCGAATTGAGCGGCATAACCTGAATCTGAGGCAGCACCTGGCACGGCTGGGACGGAAGTCGCTGT
CGTTCTCAAAATCGGTGGAGCTGCATGACAAAGTCATCGGGCATTATCTGAACATAAAACACTATCAATA
AGTTGGAGTCATTACCCAATTATGATAGAATTTACAAGCTATAAGGTTATTGTCCTGGGTTTCAAGCATT
AGTCCATGCAAGTTTTTATGCTTTGCCCATTCTATAGATATATTGATAAGCGCGCTGCCTATGCCTTGCC
CCCTGAAATCCTTACATACGGCGATATCTTCTATATAAAAGATATATTATCTTATCAGTATTGTCAATAT
ATTCAAGGCAATCTGCCTCCTCATCCTCTTCATCCTCTTCGTCTTGGTAGCTTTTTAAATATGGCGCTTC
ATAGAGTAATTCTGTAAAGGTCCAATTCTCGTTTTCATACCTCGGTATAATCTTACCTATCACCTCAAAT
GGTTCGCTGGGTTTATCGCACCCCCGAACACGAGCACGGCACCCGCGACCACTATGCCAAGAATGCCCAA
GGTAAAAATTGCCGGCCCCGCCATGAAGTCCGTGAATGCCCCGACGGCCGAAGTGAAGGGCAGGCCGCCA
CCCAGGCCGCCGCCCTCACTGCCCGGCACCTGGTCGCTGAATGTCGATGCCAGCACCTGCGGCACGTCAA
TGCTTCCGGGCGTCGCGCTCGGGCTGATCGCCCATCCCGTTACTGCCCCGATCCCGGCAATGGCAAGGAC
TGCCAGCGCTGCCATTTTTGGGGTGAGGCCGTTCGCGGCCGAGGGGCGCAGCCCCTGGGGGGATGGGAGG
CCCGCGTTAGCGGGCCGGGAGGGTTCGAGAAGGGGGGGCACCCCCCTTCGGCGTGCGCGGTCACGCGCAC
AGGGCGCAGCCCTGGTTAAAAACAAGGTTTATAAATATTGGTTTAAAAGCAGGTTAAAAGACAGGTTAGC
GGTGGCCGAAAAACGGGCGGAAACCCTTGCAAATGCTGGATTTTCTGCCTGTGGACAGCCCCTCAAATGT
CAATAGGTGCGCCCCTCATCTGTCAGCACTCTGCCCCTCAAGTGTCAAGGATCGCGCCCCTCATCTGTCA
GTAGTCGCGCCCCTCAAGTGTCAATACCGCAGGGCACTTATCCCCAGGCTTGTCCACATCATCTGTGGGA
AACTCGCGTAAAATCAGGCGTTTTCGCCGATTTGCGAGGCTGGCCAGCTCCACGTCGCCGGCCGAAATCG
AGCCTGCCCCTCATCTGTCAACGCCGCGCCGGGTGAGTCGGCCCCTCAAGTGTCAACGTCCGCCCCTCAT
CTGTCAGTGAGGGCCAAGTTTTCCGCGAGGTATCCACAACGCCGGCGGCCGCGGTGTCTCGCACACGGCT
TCGACGGCGTTTCTGGCGCGTTTGCAGGGCCATAGACGGCCGCCAGCCCAGCGGCGAGGGCAACCAGCCC
GGTGAGCGTCGGAAAGGCGCTCGGTCTTGCCTTGCTCGTCGGTGATGTACTTCACCAGCTCCGCGAAGTC
GCTCTTCTTGATGGAGCGCATGGGGACGTGCTTGGCAATCACGCGCACCCCCCGGCCGTTTTAGCGGCTA
AAAAAGTCATGGCTCTGCCCTCGGGCGGACCACGCCCATCATGACCTTGCCAAGCTCGTCCTGCTTCTCT
TCGATCTTCGCCAGCAGGGCGAGGATCGTGGCATCACCGAACCGCGCCGTGCGCGGGTCGTCGGTGAGCC
AGAGTTTCAGCAGGCCGCCCAGGCGGCCCAGGTCGCCATTGATGCGGGCCAGCTCGCGGACGTGCTCATA
GTCCACGACGCCCGTGATTTTGTAGCCCTGGCCGACGGCCAGCAGGTAGGCCGACAGGCTCATGCCGGCC
GCCGCCGCCTTTTCCTCAATCGCTCTTCGTTCGTCTGGAAGGCAGTACACCTTGATAGGTGGGCTGCCCT
TCCTGGTTGGCTTGGTTTCATCAGCCATCCGCTTGCCCTCATCTGTTACGCCGGCGGTAGCCGGCCAGCC
TCGCAGAGCAGGATTCCCGTTGAGCACCGCCAGGTGCGAATAAGGGACAGTGAAGAAGGAACACCCGCTC
GCGGGTGGGCCTACTTCACCTATCCTGCCCGGCTGACGCCGTTGGATACACCAAGGAAAGTCTACACGAA
CCCTTTGGCAAAATCCTGTATATCGTGCGAAAAAGGATGGATATACCGAAAAAATCGCTATAATGACCCC
GAAGCAGGGTTATGCAGCGGAAAAGCGCCACGCTTCCCGAAGGGAGAAAGGCGGACAGGTATCCGGTAAG
CGGCAGGGTCGGAACAGGAGAGCGCACGAGGGAGCTTCCAGGGGGAAACGCCTGGTATCTTTATAGTCCT
GTCGGGTTTCGCCACCTCTGACTTGAGCGTCGATTTTTGTGATGCTCGTCAGGGGGGCGGAGCCTATGGA
AAAACGCCAGCAACGCGGCCTTTTTACGGTTCCTGGCCTTTTGCTGGCCTTTTGCTCACATGTTCTTTCC
TGCGTTATCCCCTGATTCTGTGGATAACCGTATTACCGCCTTTGAGTGAGCTGATACCGCTCGCCGCAGC
CGAACGACCGAGCGCAGCGAGTCAGTGAGCGAGGAAGCGGAAGAGCGCCAGAAGGCCGCCAGAGAGGCCG
AGCGCGGCCGTGAGGCTTGGACGCTAGGGCAGGGCATGAAAAAGCCCGTAGCGGGCTGCTACGGGCGTCT
GACGCGGTGGAAAGGGGGAGGGGATGTTGTCTACATGGCTCTGCTGTAGTGAGTGGGTTGCGCTCCGGCA
GCGGTCCTGATCAATCGTCACCCTTTCTCGGTCCTTCAACGTTCCTGACAACGAGCCTCCTTTTCGCCAA
TCCATCGACAATCACCGCGAGTCCCTGCTCGAACGCTGCGTCCGGACCGGCTTCGTCGAAGGCGTCTATC
GCGGCCCGCAACAGCGGCGAGAGCGGAGCCTGTTCAACGGTGCCGCCGCGCTCGCCGGCATCGCTGTCGC
CGGCCTGCTCCTCAAGCACGGCCCCAACAGTGAAGTAGCTGATTGTCATCAGCGCATTGACGGCGTCCCC
GGCCGAAAAACCCGCCTCGCAGAGGAAGCGAAGCTGCGCGTCGGCCGTTTCCATCTGCGGTGCGCCCGGT
CGCGTGCCGGCATGGATGCGCGCGCCATCGCGGTAGGCGAGCAGCGCCTGCCTGAAGCTGCGGGCATTCC
CGATCAGAAATGAGCGCCAGTCGTCGTCGGCTCTCGGCACCGAATGCGTATGATTCTCCGCCAGCATGGC
TTCGGCCAGTGCGTCGAGCAGCGCCCGCTTGTTCCTGAAGTGCCAGTAAAGCGCCGGCTGCTGAACCCCC
AACCGTTCCGCCAGTTTGCGTGTCGTCAGACCGTCTACGCCGACCTCGTTCAACAGGTCCAGGGCGGCAC
GGATCACTGTATTCGGCTGCAACTTTGTCATGCTTGACACTTTATCACTGATAAACATAATATGTCCACC
AACTTATCAGTGATAAAGAATCCGCGCGTTCAATCGGACCAGCGGAGGCTGGTCCGGAGGCCAGACGTGA
AACCCAACATACCCCTGATCGTAATTCTGAGCACTGTCGCGCTCGACGCTGTCGGCATCGGCCTGATTAT
GCCGGTGCTGCCGGGCCTCCTGCGCGATCTGGTTCACTCGAACGACGTCACCGCCCACTATGGCATTCTG
CTGGCGCTGTATGCGTTGGTGCAATTTGCCTGCGCACCTGTGCTGGGCGCGCTGTCGGATCGTTTCGGGC
GGCGGCCAATCTTGCTCGTCTCGCTGGCCGGCGCCAGATCTGGGGAACCCTGTGGTTGGCATGCACATAC
AAATGGACGAACGGATAAACCTTTTCACGCCCTTTTAAATATCCGATTATTCTAATAAACGCTCTTTTCT
CTTAG
